>Addgene plasmid #129509 | pNCST-mAvicFP1 | depositor full sequence | sequence record 248627 | pNCST-mAvicFP1 sequence 3648 bps
GATCTCGATCCCGCGAAATTAATACGACTCACTATAGGGAGACCACAACGGTTTCCCTCTAGAATCACCG
AGTTTATTCTTGACACCTGATGCGATGAATGATATAATAGGAAAGTACTGTTTTGTTTAACTTTAAGAAG
GAGATATACATATGCGGGGTTCTCATCATCATCATCATCATGGTATGGCTAGCATGACTGGTGGACAGCA
AATGGGTCGGGATCTGTACGACGATGACGATAACGATCCGCTCGAGGAAAACCTGTACTTCCAGGGTATG
TCTAAGGGTGCTGAACTGTTCAACGGTATCGTTCCTATCCTGATCGAACTGAACGGTGACGTTCATGGTC
ATAAGTTCTCTGTTCGTGGTGAAGGTGAAGGTGACGCTGGTTCTGGTAAGATCGAAATCAAGTTCGTTTG
CACCACCGGTACCCTGCCTGTTCCTTGGCCTACCCTGGTTACCACCTTATGCTACGGTGTTCAGTGCTTC
ACCCGTTACCCTGAACATATGAAGCAGCATGACTTCTACAAGTCTGCTATGCCTGACGGTTACATCCAGA
AGCGTACCATCTCTTTCCAGGACGACGGTCATTACAAGACCCGTGCTGAAGTTAAGTTCGAAGGTGACAC
CCTGGTTAACCGTATCGAACTGAAGGGTATCGACTTCAAGGAAGACGGTAACATCCTGGGTAACAAGATG
GAATACAACTACAACTCTCATTCTGTTTACGTTCTGTCTGACAAGGCTAACAACGGTATCAAGGTTAACT
TCAAGATCCGTCATAACCTGAAGGGTGAAGGTATCCAGCTGGCTGACCATGACCAGCAGAACATCCCTAT
CGGTGACGGTCCTGTTCTGCTGCCTGACTACCATTACCTGTCTACCCAGACCAAGATCACCAAGGACCCT
AACGAAAAGCGTGACCATATGAACCTGGTTGAATTCGTTACCGCTTGCGGTATCACCCATGGTATGGACG
AACTGTACAAGTGACGTTTGATCCGGCTGCTAACAAAGCCCGAAAGGAAGCTGAGTTGGCTGCTGCCACC
GCTGAGCAATAACTAGCATAACCCCTTGGGGCCTCTAAACGGGTCTTGAGGGGTTTTTTGCTGAAAGGAG
GAACTATATCCGGATCTGGCGTAATAGCGAAGAGGCCCGCACCGATCGCCCTTCCCAACAGTTGCGCAGC
CTGAATGGCGAATGGG
[124 nt withheld, positions 1207-1330]
C
[91 nt withheld, positions 1332-1422]
A
[49 nt withheld, positions 1424-1472]
CCTTTGACGTTGGAGTCCACGTTCTTT
[37 nt withheld, positions 1500-1536]
ACCCTATCTCGGTCTATTCTTTTGATTTATAAGGGATTTTGCCGATTTCGGCCTATTGGTTAAAAAATGA
GCTGATTTAACAAAAATTTAACGCGAATTTTAACAAAATATTAACGCTTACAATTTAGGTGGCACTTTTC
GGGGAAATGTGCGCGGAACCCCTATTTGTTTATTTTTCTAAATACATTCAAATATGTATCCGCTCATGAG
ACAATAACCCTGATAAATGCTTCAATAATATTGAAAAAGGAAGAGTATGAGTATTCAACATTTCCGTGTC
GCCCTTATTCCCTTTTTTGCGGCATTTTGCCTTCCTGTTTTTGCTCACCCAGAAACGCTGGTGAAAGTAA
AAGATGCTGAAGATCAGTTGGGTGCACGAGTGGGTTACATCGAACTGGATCTCAACAGCGGTAAGATCCT
TGAGAGTTTTCGCCCCGAAGAACGTTTTCCAATGATGAGCACTTTTAAAGTTCTGCTATGTGGCGCGGTA
TTATCCCGTATTGACGCCGGGCAAGAGCAACTCGGTCGCCGCATACACTATTCTCAGAATGACTTGGTTG
AGTACTCACCAGTCACAGAAAAGCATCTTACGGATGGCATGACAGTAAGAGAATTATGCAGTGCTGCCAT
AACCATGAGTGATAACACTGCGGCCAACTTACTTCTGACAACGATCGGAGGACCGAAGGAGCTAACCGCT
TTTTTGCACAACATGGGGGATCATGTAACTCGCCTTGATCGTTGGGAACCGGAGCTGAATGAAGCCATAC
CAAACGACGAGCGTGACACCACGATGCCTGTAGCAATGGCAACAACGTTGCGCAAACTATTAACTGGCGA
ACTACTTACTCTAGCTTCCCGGCAACAATTAATAGACTGGATGGAGGCGGATAAAGTTGCAGGACCACTT
CTGCGCTCGGCCCTTCCGGCTGGCTGGTTTATTGCTGATAAATCTGGAGCCGGTGAGCGTGGGTCTCGCG
GTATCATTGCAGCACTGGGGCCAGATGGTAAGCCCTCCCGTATCGTAGTTATCTACACGACGGGGAGTCA
GGCAACTATGGATGAACGAAATAGACAGATCGCTGAGATAGGTGCCTCACTGATTAAGCATTGGTAACTG
TCAGACCAAGTTTACTCATATATACTTTAGATTGATTTAAAACTTCATTTTTAATTTAAAAGGATCTAGG
TGAAGATCCTTTTTGATAATCTCATGACCAAAATCCCTTAACGTGAGTTTTCGTTCCACTGAGCGTCAGA
CCCCGTAGAAAAGATCAAAGGATCTTCTTGAGATCCTTTTTTTCTGCGCGTAATCTGCTGCTTGCAAACA
AAAAAACCACCGCTACCAGCGGTGGTTTGTTTGCCGGATCAAGAGCTACCAACTCTTTTTCCGAAGGTAA
CTGGCTTCAGCAGAGCGCAGATACCAAATACTGTTCTTCTAGTGTAGCCGTAGTTAGGCCACCACTTCAA
GAACTCTGTAGCACCGCCTACATACCTCGCTCTGCTAATCCTGTTACCAGTGGCTGCTGCCAGTGGCGAT
AAGTCGTGTCTTACCGGGTTGGACTCAAGACGATAGTTACCGGATAAGGCGCAGCGGTCGGGCTGAACGG
GGGGTTCGTGCACACAGCCCAGCTTGGAGCGAACGACCTACACCGAACTGAGATACCTACAGCGTGAGCT
ATGAGAAAGCGCCACGCTTCCCGAAGGGAGAAAGGCGGACAGGTATCCGGTAAGCGGCAGGGTCGGAACA
GGAGAGCGCACGAGGGAGCTTCCAGGGGGAAACGCCTGGTATCTTTATAGTCCTGTCGGGTTTCGCCACC
TCTGACTTGAGCGTCGATTTTTGTGATGCTCGTCAGGGGGGCGGAGCCTATGGAAAAACGCCAGCAACGC
GGCCTTTTTACGGTTCCTGGCCTTTTGCTGGCCTTTTGCTCACATGTTCTTTCCTGCGTTATCCCCTGAT
TCTGTGGATAACCGTATTACCGCCTTTGAGTGAGCTGATACCGCTCGCCGCAGCCGAACGACCGAGCGCA
GCGAGTCAGTGAGCGAGGAAGCGGAAGAGCGCCCAATACGCAAACCGCCTCTCCCCGCGCGTTGGCCGAT
TCATTAATGCAG
Features (pLannotate 1.2.2; 15 found; start..end, strand, type, name):
     20..38      +  promoter       T7 promoter: promoter for bacteriophage T7 RNA polymerase
    122..144     +  RBS            RBS: efficient ribosome binding site from bacteriophage T7 gene 10 (Olins and Rangwala, 1989)
    164..184     +  CDS            capTEV™ (fragment): composite tag for in vivo biotinylation, TEV protease cleavage, and 6xHis tagging
    185..217     +  CDS            T7 tag (gene 10 leader): leader peptide from bacteriophage T7 gene 10 promotes efficient translation in E. coli
    221..243     +  CDS            Xpress™ tag (fragment): Xpress™ epitope tag, including an enterokinase recognition and cleavage site
    257..275     +  CDS            TEV site (fragment): tobacco etch virus (TEV) protease recognition and cleavage site
    278..991     +  CDS            mAvicFP1: mAvicFP1 is a basic (constitutively fluorescent) green fluorescent protein published in 2019, derived from Aequorea victoria. It has low acid sensitivity.
   1006..1055    +  CDS            SET1 (fragment): solubility-enhancement tag derived from T7 phage gene 10B
   1063..1110    +  terminator     T7 terminator: transcription terminator for bacteriophage T7 RNA polymerase
   1136..1202    +  CDS            lacZα (fragment): LacZα fragment of β-galactosidase; lacZ fragment
   1207..1635    +  rep_origin     f1 ori (sequence partly withheld): f1 bacteriophage origin of replication; arrow indicates direction of (+) strand synthesis
   1688..1792    +  promoter       AmpR promoter: bla
   1793..2653    +  CDS            AmpR: β-lactamase; bla; confers resistance to ampicillin, carbenicillin, and related antibiotics
   2824..3412    +  rep_origin     ori: high-copy-number ColE1/pMB1/pBR322/pUC origin of replication
   3595..3648    +  CDS            lacI (fragment): lac repressor; lacI; The lac repressor binds to the lac operator to inhibit transcription in E. coli. This inhibition can be relieved by adding lactose or isopropyl-β-D-thiogalactopyranoside (IPTG).
