>Addgene plasmid #129509 | pNCST-mAvicFP1 | addgene full sequence | sequence record 271861 | Addgene NGS Result
GATCTCGATCCCGCGAAATTAATACGACTCACTATAGGGAGACCACAACGGTTTCCCTCTAGAATCACCG
AGTTTATTCTTGACACCTGATGCGATGAATGATATAATAGGAAAGTACTGTTTTGTTTAACTTTAAGAAG
GAGATATACATATGCGGGGTTCTCATCATCATCATCATCATGGTATGGCTAGCATGACTGGTGGACAGCA
AATGGGTCGGGATCTGTACGACGATGACGATAACGATCCGCTCGAGGAAAACCTGTACTTCCAGGGTATG
TCTAAGGGTGCTGAACTGTTCAACGGTATCGTTCCTATCCTGATCGAACTGAACGGTGACGTTCATGGTC
ATAAGTTCTCTGTTCGTGGTGAAGGTGAAGGTGACGCTGGTTCTGGTAAGATCGAAATCAAGTTCGTTTG
CACCACCGGTACCCTGCCTGTTCCTTGGCCTACCCTGGTTACCACCTTATGCTACGGTGTTCAGTGCTTC
ACCCGTTACCCTGAACATATGAAGCAGCATGACTTCTACAAGTCTGCTATGCCTGACGGTTACATCCAGA
AGCGTACCATCTCTTTCCAGGACGACGGTCATTACAAGACCCGTGCTGAAGTTAAGTTCGAAGGTGACAC
CCTGGTTAACCGTATCGAACTGAAGGGTATCGACTTCAAGGAAGACGGTAACATCCTGGGTAACAAGATG
GAATACAACTACAACTCTCATTCTGTTTACGTTCTGTCTGACAAGGCTAACAACGGTATCAAGGTTAACT
TCAAGATCCGTCATAACCTGAAGGGTGAAGGTATCCAGCTGGCTGACCATGACCAGCAGAACATCCCTAT
CGGTGACGGTCCTGTTCTGCTGCCTGACTACCATTACCTGTCTACCCAGACCAAGATCACCAAGGACCCT
AACGAAAAGCGTGACCATATGAACCTGGTTGAATTCGTTACCGCTTGCGGTATCACCCATGGTATGGACG
AACTGTACAAGTGACGTTTGATCCGGCTGCTAACAAAGCCCGAAAGGAAGCTGAGTTGGCTGCTGCCACC
GCTGAGCAATAACTAGCATAACCCCTTGGGGCCTCTAAACGGGTCTTGAGGGGTTTTTTGCTGAAAGGAG
GAACTATATCCGGATCTGGCGTAATAGCGAAGAGGCCCGCACCGATCGCCCTTCCCAACAGTTGCGCAGC
CTGAATGGCGAATGGG
[124 nt withheld, positions 1207-1330]
C
[91 nt withheld, positions 1332-1422]
A
[49 nt withheld, positions 1424-1472]
CCTTTGACGTTGGAGTCCACGTTCTTT
[37 nt withheld, positions 1500-1536]
ACCCTATCTCGGTCTATTCTTTTGATTTATAAGGGATTTTGCCGATTTCGGCCTATTGGTTAAAAAATGA
GCTGATTTAACAAAAATTTAACGCGAATTTTAACAAAATATTAACGCTTACAATTTAGGTGGCACTTTTC
GGGGAAATGTGCGCGGAACCCCTATTTGTTTATTTTTCTAAATACATTCAAATATGTATCCGCTCATGAG
ACAATAACCCTGATAAATGCTTCAATAATATTGAAAAAGGAAGAGTATGAGTATTCAACATTTCCGTGTC
GCCCTTATTCCCTTTTTTGCGGCATTTTGCCTTCCTGTTTTTGCTCACCCAGAAACGCTGGTGAAAGTAA
AAGATGCTGAAGATCAGTTGGGTGCACGAGTGGGTTACATCGAACTGGATCTCAACAGCGGTAAGATCCT
TGAGAGTTTTCGCCCCGAAGAACGTTTTCCAATGATGAGCACTTTTAAAGTTCTGCTATGTGGCGCGGTA
TTATCCCGTATTGACGCCGGGCAAGAGCAACTCGGTCGCCGCATACACTATTCTCAGAATGACTTGGTTG
AGTACTCACCAGTCACAGAAAAGCATCTTACGGATGGCATGACAGTAAGAGAATTATGCAGTGCTGCCAT
AACCATGAGTGATAACACTGCGGCCAACTTACTTCTGACAACGATCGGAGGACCGAAGGAGCTAACCGCT
TTTTTGCACAACATGGGGGATCATGTAACTCGCCTTGATCGTTGGGAACCGGAGCTGAATGAAGCCATAC
CAAACGACGAGCGTGACACCACGATGCCTGTAGCAATGGCAACAACGTTGCGCAAACTATTAACTGGCGA
ACTACTTACTCTAGCTTCCCGGCAACAATTAATAGACTGGATGGAGGCGGATAAAGTTGCAGGACCACTT
CTGCGCTCGGCCCTTCCGGCTGGCTGGTTTATTGCTGATAAATCTGGAGCCGGTGAGCGTGGGTCTCGCG
GTATCATTGCAGCACTGGGGCCAGATGGTAAGCCCTCCCGTATCGTAGTTATCTACACGACGGGGAGTCA
GGCAACTATGGATGAACGAAATAGACAGATCGCTGAGATAGGTGCCTCACTGATTAAGCATTGGTAACTG
TCAGACCAAGTTTACTCATATATACTTTAGATTGATTTAAAACTTCATTTTTAATTTAAAAGGATCTAGG
TGAAGATCCTTTTTGATAATCTCATGACCAAAATCCCTTAACGTGAGTTTTCGTTCCACTGAGCGTCAGA
CCCCGTAGAAAAGATCAAAGGATCTTCTTGAGATCCTTTTTTTCTGCGCGTAATCTGCTGCTTGCAAACA
AAAAAACCACCGCTACCAGCGGTGGTTTGTTTGCCGGATCAAGAGCTACCAACTCTTTTTCCGAAGGTAA
CTGGCTTCAGCAGAGCGCAGATACCAAATACTGTTCTTCTAGTGTAGCCGTAGTTAGGCCACCACTTCAA
GAACTCTGTAGCACCGCCTACATACCTCGCTCTGCTAATCCTGTTACCAGTGGCTGCTGCCAGTGGCGAT
AAGTCGTGTCTTACCGGGTTGGACTCAAGACGATAGTTACCGGATAAGGCGCAGCGGTCGGACTGAACGG
GGGGTTCGTGCACACAGCCCAGCTTGGAGCGAACGACCTACACCGAACTGAGATACCTACAGCGTGAGCT
ATGAGAAAGCGCCACGCTTCCCGAAGGGAGAAAGGCGGACAGGTATCCGGTAAGCGGCAGGGTCGGAACA
GGAGAGCGCACGAGGGAGCTTCCAGGGGGAAACGCCTGGTATCTTTATAGTCCTGTCGGGTTTCGCCACC
TCTGACTTGAGCGTCGATTTTTGTGATGCTCGTCAGGGGGGCGGAGCCTATGGAAAAACGCCAGCAACGC
GGCCTTTTTACGGTTCCTGGCCTTTTGCTGGCCTTTTGCTCACATGTTCTTTCCTGCGTTATCCCCTGAT
TCTGTGGATAACCGTATTACCGCCTTTGAGTGAGCTGATACCGCTCGCCGCAGCCGAACGACCGAGCGCA
GCGAGTCAGTGAGCGAGGAAGCGGAAGAGCGCCCAATACGCAAACCGCCTCTCCCCGCGCGTTGGCCGAT
TCATTAATGCAG
Features (pLannotate 1.2.2; 15 found; start..end, strand, type, name):
     20..38      +  promoter       T7 promoter: promoter for bacteriophage T7 RNA polymerase
    122..144     +  RBS            RBS: efficient ribosome binding site from bacteriophage T7 gene 10 (Olins and Rangwala, 1989)
    164..184     +  CDS            capTEV™ (fragment): composite tag for in vivo biotinylation, TEV protease cleavage, and 6xHis tagging
    185..217     +  CDS            T7 tag (gene 10 leader): leader peptide from bacteriophage T7 gene 10 promotes efficient translation in E. coli
    221..243     +  CDS            Xpress™ tag (fragment): Xpress™ epitope tag, including an enterokinase recognition and cleavage site
    257..275     +  CDS            TEV site (fragment): tobacco etch virus (TEV) protease recognition and cleavage site
    278..991     +  CDS            mAvicFP1: mAvicFP1 is a basic (constitutively fluorescent) green fluorescent protein published in 2019, derived from Aequorea victoria. It has low acid sensitivity.
   1006..1055    +  CDS            SET1 (fragment): solubility-enhancement tag derived from T7 phage gene 10B
   1063..1110    +  terminator     T7 terminator: transcription terminator for bacteriophage T7 RNA polymerase
   1136..1202    +  CDS            lacZα (fragment): LacZα fragment of β-galactosidase; lacZ fragment
   1207..1635    +  rep_origin     f1 ori (sequence partly withheld): f1 bacteriophage origin of replication; arrow indicates direction of (+) strand synthesis
   1688..1792    +  promoter       AmpR promoter: bla
   1793..2653    +  CDS            AmpR: β-lactamase; bla; confers resistance to ampicillin, carbenicillin, and related antibiotics
   2824..3412    +  rep_origin     ori: high-copy-number ColE1/pMB1/pBR322/pUC origin of replication
   3595..3648    +  CDS            lacI (fragment): lac repressor; lacI; The lac repressor binds to the lac operator to inhibit transcription in E. coli. This inhibition can be relieved by adding lactose or isopropyl-β-D-thiogalactopyranoside (IPTG).
