[The description below was written by a language model from this plasmid's Addgene catalogue record and pLannotate feature annotations shown in this document.]
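Description:
pNCST-mAvicFP1 is a small (about 3.6 kb) bacterial expression plasmid built on the pNCST backbone for constitutive production of the green fluorescent protein mAvicFP1 in E. coli. It is maintained at high copy number through a ColE1/pUC-type origin and selected with ampicillin via a β-lactamase gene under its own promoter. An f1 phage origin is also present, which in principle allows single-stranded DNA production. Short annotated remnants of lacZα and lacI appear to be leftover backbone sequence rather than functional genes.

The insert, introduced by Gibson cloning, encodes mAvicFP1, a monomeric, constitutively fluorescent green protein derived from Aequorea victoria and noted for low acid sensitivity. According to the record, transcription is driven by a synthetic constitutive (stationary-phase) promoter with a T7 promoter upstream. Only the T7 promoter is picked up in the feature table, so the synthetic promoter itself is not annotated. A phage T7 gene 10 ribosome binding site precedes the open reading frame. The coding sequence begins with an N-terminal leader that the annotation matches to a fragment of a His-containing composite tag, the T7 gene 10 leader peptide, a partial Xpress epitope and a partial TEV protease site, suggesting a purification and detection tag region ahead of the fluorescent protein. Because these matches are fragments, their functionality is not certain. A T7 terminator follows the gene.

Because expression needs no inducer and no T7 polymerase, the plasmid works in most E. coli strains, with the depositor noting best results in fast-growing ones. It is suited to producing mAvicFP1 for characterisation or purification, or as a template for further fluorescent protein engineering.
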