Addgene plasmid #129509: pNCST-mAvicFP1
Purpose: Expresses mAvicFP1 constitutively in E. coli (most strains)
Depositing lab: Nathan Shaner. Depositing organization: Scintillon Institute. Publication: Aequorea's secrets revealed: New fluorescent proteins with unique properties for bioimaging and biosensing. Lambert GG, Depernet H, Gotthard G, Schultz DT, Navizet I, Lambert T, Adams SR, Torreblanca-Zanca A, Chu M, Bindels DS, Levesque V, Nero Moffatt J, Salih A, Royant A, Shaner NC. PLoS Biol. 2020 Nov 2;18(11):e3000936. doi: 10.1371/journal.pbio.3000936. eCollection 2020 Nov. PubMed 33137097.
Backbone
  Vector backbone: pNCST
  Backbone size w/o insert (bp): 2900
  Total vector size (bp): 3600
  Vector type: Bacterial Expression
Growth in bacteria
  Bacterial resistance: Ampicillin, 100 μg/mL
  Growth temperature: 37°C
  Growth strain: DH5alpha
  Copy number: High Copy
Gene/Insert
  Gene/Insert name: mAvicFP1 (alt name: Monomeric Aequorea victoria fluorescent protein 1)
  Species: Aequorea victoria
  Promoter: synthetic constitutive (stationary phase) promoter + T7 promoter upstream
  Cloning method: Gibson Cloning
  Sequencing primers: 5′ T7 promoter; 3′ T7 terminator
Terms and licenses: Academic/Nonprofit Terms; Industry Terms: Not Available to Industry
Depositor comments: Expression from this vector is best in fast-growing E. coli strains.
How to cite: pNCST-mAvicFP1 was a gift from Nathan Shaner (Addgene plasmid # 129509 ; http://n2t.net/addgene:129509 ; RRID:Addgene_129509)
